LOCUS       Exported 6550 bp ds-DNA circular SYN 12-MAY-2021
DEFINITION  Expression of GFP-AURKA K162M-mCherry in cells.
ACCESSION   .
VERSION     .
KEYWORDS    pAuroraA-GFP-AURKA_K162M-mCherry
SOURCE      synthetic DNA construct
  ORGANISM  synthetic DNA construct
REFERENCE   1 (bases 1 to 6550)
  AUTHORS   Bertolin G, Sizaire F, Herbomel G, Reboutier D, Prigent C, Tramier M
  TITLE     A FRET biosensor reveals spatiotemporal activation and functions of
            aurora kinase A in living cells.
  JOURNAL   Nat Commun. 2016 Sep 14;7:12674. doi: 10.1038/ncomms12674.
  PUBMED    27624869
REFERENCE   2 (bases 1 to 6550)
  AUTHORS   .
  TITLE     Direct Submission
  JOURNAL   Exported May 12, 2021 from SnapGene Server 1.1.58
            http://www.snapgene.com
FEATURES             Location/Qualifiers
     source          1..6550
                     /organism="synthetic DNA construct"
                     /mol_type="other DNA"
     CDS             624..1340
                     /codon_start=1
                     /product="enhanced GFP"
                     /label=EGFP
                     /translation="MVSKGEELFTGVVPILVELDGDVNGHKFSVSGEGEGDATYGKLTL
                     KFICTTGKLPVPWPTLVTTLTYGVQCFSRYPDHMKQHDFFKSAMPEGYVQERTIFFKDD
                     GNYKTRAEVKFEGDTLVNRIELKGIDFKEDGNILGHKLEYNYNSHNVYIMADKQKNGIK
                     VNFKIRHNIEDGSVQLADHYQQNTPIGDGPVLLPDNHYLSTQSALSKDPNEKRDHMVLL
                     EFVTAAGITLGMDELYK"
     CDS             624..1340
                     /codon_start=1
                     /product="the original enhanced GFP (Yang et al., 1996)"
                     /label=EGFP
                     /note="mammalian codon-optimized"
                     /translation="MVSKGEELFTGVVPILVELDGDVNGHKFSVSGEGEGDATYGKLTL
                     KFICTTGKLPVPWPTLVTTLTYGVQCFSRYPDHMKQHDFFKSAMPEGYVQERTIFFKDD
                     GNYKTRAEVKFEGDTLVNRIELKGIDFKEDGNILGHKLEYNYNSHNVYIMADKQKNGIK
                     VNFKIRHNIEDGSVQLADHYQQNTPIGDGPVLLPDNHYLSTQSALSKDPNEKRDHMVLL
                     EFVTAAGITLGMDELYK"
     primer_bind     complement(669..690)
                     /label=EGFP-N
                     /note="EGFP, reverse primer"
     primer_bind     complement(930..949)
                     /label=EXFP-R
                     /note="For distinguishing EGFP variants, reverse primer"
     primer_bind     1277..1298
                     /label=EGFP-C
                     /note="EGFP, forward primer"
     CDS             2256..2267
                     /codon_start=1
                     /product="Factor Xa recognition and cleavage site"
                     /label=Factor Xa site
                     /translation="IEGR"
     CDS             2577..3284
                     /codon_start=1
                     /product="monomeric derivative of DsRed fluorescent protein
                     (Shaner et al., 2004)"
                     /label=mCherry
                     /note="mammalian codon-optimized"
                     /translation="MVSKGEEDNMAIIKEFMRFKVHMEGSVNGHEFEIEGEGEGRPYEG
                     TQTAKLKVTKGGPLPFAWDILSPQFMYGSKAYVKHPADIPDYLKLSFPEGFKWERVMNF
                     EDGGVVTVTQDSSLQDGEFIYKVKLRGTNFPSDGPVMQKKTMGWEASSERMYPEDGALK
                     GEIKQRLKLKDGGHYDAEVKTTYKAKKPVQLPGAYNVNIKLDITSHNEDYTIVEQYERA
                     EGRHSTGGMDELYK"
     primer_bind     complement(2722..2740)
                     /label=mCherry-R
                     /note="mCherry, reverse primer"
     primer_bind     2990..3009
                     /label=mCherry-F
                     /note="mCherry, forward primer"
     polyA_signal    3432..3553
                     /label=SV40 poly(A) signal
                     /note="SV40 polyadenylation signal"
     primer_bind     complement(3469..3488)
                     /label=SV40pA-R
                     /note="SV40 polyA, reverse primer"
     primer_bind     3523..3542
                     /label=EBV-rev
                     /note="SV40 polyA terminator, reverse primer"
     rep_origin      complement(3560..4015)
                     /direction=LEFT
                     /label=f1 ori
                     /note="f1 bacteriophage origin of replication; arrow
                     indicates direction of (+) strand synthesis"
     primer_bind     complement(3697..3718)
                     /label=F1ori-F
                     /note="F1 origin, forward primer"
     primer_bind     3909..3928
                     /label=F1ori-R
                     /note="F1 origin, reverse primer"
     promoter        4042..4146
                     /gene="bla"
                     /label=AmpR promoter
     promoter        4148..4505
                     /label=SV40 promoter
                     /note="SV40 enhancer and early promoter"
     primer_bind     complement(4171..4191)
                     /label=pBABE 3'
                     /note="SV40 enhancer, reverse primer for pBABE vectors"
     rep_origin      4356..4491
                     /label=SV40 ori
                     /note="SV40 origin of replication"
     primer_bind     4418..4437
                     /label=SV40pro-F
                     /note="SV40 promoter/origin, forward primer"
     CDS             4540..5334
                     /codon_start=1
                     /gene="aph(3')-II (or nptII)"
                     /product="aminoglycoside phosphotransferase from Tn5"
                     /label=NeoR/KanR
                     /note="confers resistance to neomycin, kanamycin, and G418
                     (Geneticin(R))"
                     /translation="MIEQDGLHAGSPAAWVERLFGYDWAQQTIGCSDAAVFRLSAQGRP
                     VLFVKTDLSGALNELQDEAARLSWLATTGVPCAAVLDVVTEAGRDWLLLGEVPGQDLLS
                     SHLAPAEKVSIMADAMRRLHTLDPATCPFDHQAKHRIERARTRMEAGLVDQDDLDEEHQ
                     GLAPAELFARLKASMPDGEDLVVTHGDACLPNIMVENGRFSGFIDCGRLGVADRYQDIA
                     LATRDIAEELGGEWADRFLVLYGIAAPDSQRIAFYRLLDEFF"
     primer_bind     complement(4594..4613)
                     /label=Neo-R
                     /note="Neomycin resistance gene, reverse primer"
     primer_bind     5204..5223
                     /label=Neo-F
                     /note="Neomycin resistance gene, forward primer"
     primer_bind     complement(5522..5541)
                     /label=TK-pA-R
                     /note="Thymidine kinase polyA, reverse primer"
     polyA_signal    5566..5613
                     /label=HSV TK poly(A) signal
                     /note="herpes simplex virus thymidine kinase
                     polyadenylation signal (Cole and Stacy, 1985)"
     rep_origin      5942..6530
                     /direction=RIGHT
                     /label=ori
                     /note="high-copy-number ColE1/pMB1/pBR322/pUC origin of
                     replication"
     primer_bind     6431..6450
                     /label=pBR322ori-F
                     /note="pBR322 origin, forward primer"
ORIGIN
        1 tttacggttc ctggcctttt gctggccttt tgctcacatg ttctttcctg cgttatcccc
       61 tgattctgtg gataaccgta ttaccgccat gcattagtta ttaatagctt gacgtcaagg
      121 ggctgttgct tcaccgataa atggccgacc gcggagagca ccctggggct gggactgcca
      181 caggtctggc tggccgttgg ctccaccact tccgggttct tagggagcaa gtgcgcctgc
      241 gcgcggtgtg cgcccttaaa cgcgactcaa ggcgtcgggt ttgttgtcaa ccaatcacaa
      301 ggcagcctcg ctcgagcgca ggccaatcgg ctttctagct agagggttta actcctattt
      361 aaaaagaaga acctttgaat tctaacggct gagctcttgg aagacttggg tccttgggtc
      421 gcaggtggga gccgacgggt gggtagaccg tgggggatat ctcagtggcg gacgaggacg
      481 gcggggacaa ggggcggctg gtcggagtgg cggagcgtca agtcccctgt cggttcctcc
      541 gtccctgagt gtccttggcg ctgccttgtg cccgcccagc gcctttgcat ccgctcctgg
      601 gcaccggtac cgagctcgga tccatggtga gcaagggcga ggagctgttc accggggtgg
      661 tgcccatcct ggtcgagctg gacggcgacg taaacggcca caagttcagc gtgtccggcg
      721 agggcgaggg cgatgccacc tacggcaagc tgaccctgaa gttcatctgc accaccggca
      781 agctgcccgt gccctggccc accctcgtga ccaccctgac ctacggcgtg cagtgcttca
      841 gccgctaccc cgaccacatg aagcagcacg acttcttcaa gtccgccatg cccgaaggct
      901 acgtccagga gcgcaccatc ttcttcaagg acgacggcaa ctacaagacc cgcgccgagg
      961 tgaagttcga gggcgacacc ctggtgaacc gcatcgagct gaagggcatc gacttcaagg
     1021 aggacggcaa catcctgggg cacaagctgg agtacaacta caacagccac aacgtctata
     1081 tcatggccga caagcagaag aacggcatca aggtgaactt caagatccgc cacaacatcg
     1141 aggacggcag cgtgcagctc gccgaccact accagcagaa cacccccatc ggcgacggcc
     1201 ccgtgctgct gcccgacaac cactacctga gcacccagtc cgccctgagc aaagacccca
     1261 acgagaagcg cgatcacatg gtcctgctgg agttcgtgac cgccgccggg atcactctcg
     1321 gcatggacga gctgtacaag gaattcgagc tcaccatgga ccgatctaaa gaaaactgca
     1381 tttcaggacc tgttaaggct acagctccag ttggaggtcc aaaacgtgtt ctcgtgactc
     1441 agcaatttcc ttgtcagaat ccattacctg taaatagtgg ccaggctcag cgggtcttgt
     1501 gtccttcaaa ttcttcccag cgcattcctt tgcaagcaca aaaacttgtc tccagtcaca
     1561 agccggttca gaatcagaag cagaagcaat tgcaggcaac cagtgtacct catcctgtct
     1621 ccaggccact gaataacacc caaaagagca agcagcccct gccatcggca cctgaaaata
     1681 atcctgagga ggaactggca tcaaaacaga aaaatgaaga atcaaaaaag aggcagtggg
     1741 ctttggaaga ctttgaaatt ggtcgccctc tgggtaaagg aaagtttggt aatgtttatt
     1801 tggcaagaga aaagcaaagc aagtttattc tggctcttat ggtgttattt aaagctcagc
     1861 tggagaaagc cggagtggag catcagctca gaagagaagt agaaatacag tcccaccttc
     1921 ggcatcctaa tattcttaga ctgtatggtt atttccatga tgctaccaga gtctacctaa
     1981 ttctggaata tgcaccactt ggaacagttt atagagaact tcagaaactt tcaaagtttg
     2041 atgagcagag aactgctact tatataacag aattggcaaa tgcactatca tattgccatt
     2101 cgaagagagt tattcataga gacattaagc cagagaactt acttcttgga tcagctggag
     2161 agcttaaaat tgcagatttt gggtggtcag tacatgctcc atcttccagg aggaccactc
     2221 tctgtggcac cctggactac ctgccccctg aaatgattga aggtcggatg catgatgaga
     2281 aggtggatct ctggagcctt ggagttcttt gctatgaatt tttagttggg aagcctcctt
     2341 ttgaggcaaa cacataccaa gagacctaca aaagaatatc acgggttgag ttcacattcc
     2401 ctgactttgt aacagaggga gccagggacc tcatttcaag actgttgaag cataatccca
     2461 gccagaggcc aatgctcaga gaagtacttg aacacccctg gatcacagca aattcatcaa
     2521 aaccatcaaa ttgccaaaac aaagaatcag ctagcaaaca gtctgtcgac aagcttatgg
     2581 tgagcaaggg cgaggaggat aacatggcca tcatcaagga gttcatgcgc ttcaaggtgc
     2641 acatggaggg ctccgtgaac ggccacgagt tcgagatcga gggcgagggc gagggccgcc
     2701 cctacgaggg cacccagacc gccaagctga aggtgaccaa gggtggcccc ctgcccttcg
     2761 cctgggacat cctgtcccct cagttcatgt acggctccaa ggcctacgtg aagcaccccg
     2821 ccgacatccc cgactacttg aagctgtcct tccccgaggg cttcaagtgg gagcgcgtga
     2881 tgaacttcga ggacggcggc gtggtgaccg tgacccagga ctcctccctg caggacggcg
     2941 agttcatcta caaggtgaag ctgcgcggca ccaacttccc ctccgacggc cccgtaatgc
     3001 agaagaagac catgggctgg gaggcctcct ccgagcggat gtaccccgag gacggcgccc
     3061 tgaagggcga gatcaagcag aggctgaagc tgaaggacgg cggccactac gacgctgagg
     3121 tcaagaccac ctacaaggcc aagaagcccg tgcagctgcc cggcgcctac aacgtcaaca
     3181 tcaagttgga catcacctcc cacaacgagg actacaccat cgtggaacag tacgaacgcg
     3241 ccgagggccg ccactccacc ggcggcatgg acgagctgta caagctcgag tctagaggat
     3301 aaggatccac cggatctaga taactgatca taatcagcca taccacattt gtagaggttt
     3361 tacttgcttt aaaaaacctc ccacacctcc ccctgaacct gaaacataaa atgaatgcaa
     3421 ttgttgttgt taacttgttt attgcagctt ataatggtta caaataaagc aatagcatca
     3481 caaatttcac aaataaagca tttttttcac tgcattctag ttgtggtttg tccaaactca
     3541 tcaatgtatc ttaacgcgta aattgtaagc gttaatattt tgttaaaatt cgcgttaaat
     3601 ttttgttaaa tcagctcatt ttttaaccaa taggccgaaa tcggcaaaat cccttataaa
     3661 tcaaaagaat agaccgagat agggttgagt gttgttccag tttggaacaa gagtccacta
     3721 ttaaagaacg tggactccaa cgtcaaaggn nnnnnnnnnn nnnnnnnnnn nnnnnnnnnn
     3781 nnnnnnnnnn nnnnnnnntn nnnnnnnnnn nnnnnnnnnn nnnnnnnnnn nnnnnnnnnn
     3841 nnnnnnnnnn nnnnnnnnnn nnnnnnnnnn nnnnnnnnnn nnnnnnnnnn gnnnnnnnnn
     3901 nnnnnnnnnn nnnnnnnnnn nnnnnnnnnn nnnnnnnnnn nnnnnnnnnn nnnnnnnnnn
     3961 nnnnnnnnnn nnnnnnnnnn nnnnnnnnnn nnnnnnnnnn nnnnnnnnnn nnnnncaggt
     4021 ggcacttttc ggggaaatgt gcgcggaacc cctatttgtt tatttttcta aatacattca
     4081 aatatgtatc cgctcatgag acaataaccc tgataaatgc ttcaataata ttgaaaaagg
     4141 aagagtcctg aggcggaaag aaccagctgt ggaatgtgtg tcagttaggg tgtggaaagt
     4201 ccccaggctc cccagcaggc agaagtatgc aaagcatgca tctcaattag tcagcaacca
     4261 ggtgtggaaa gtccccaggc tccccagcag gcagaagtat gcaaagcatg catctcaatt
     4321 agtcagcaac catagtcccg cccctaactc cgcccatccc gcccctaact ccgcccagtt
     4381 ccgcccattc tccgccccat ggctgactaa ttttttttat ttatgcagag gccgaggccg
     4441 cctcggcctc tgagctattc cagaagtagt gaggaggctt ttttggaggc ctaggctttt
     4501 gcaaagatcg atcaagagac aggatgagga tcgtttcgca tgattgaaca agatggattg
     4561 cacgcaggtt ctccggccgc ttgggtggag aggctattcg gctatgactg ggcacaacag
     4621 acaatcggct gctctgatgc cgccgtgttc cggctgtcag cgcaggggcg cccggttctt
     4681 tttgtcaaga ccgacctgtc cggtgccctg aatgaactgc aagacgaggc agcgcggcta
     4741 tcgtggctgg ccacgacggg cgttccttgc gcagctgtgc tcgacgttgt cactgaagcg
     4801 ggaagggact ggctgctatt gggcgaagtg ccggggcagg atctcctgtc atctcacctt
     4861 gctcctgccg agaaagtatc catcatggct gatgcaatgc ggcggctgca tacgcttgat
     4921 ccggctacct gcccattcga ccaccaagcg aaacatcgca tcgagcgagc acgtactcgg
     4981 atggaagccg gtcttgtcga tcaggatgat ctggacgaag agcatcaggg gctcgcgcca
     5041 gccgaactgt tcgccaggct caaggcgagc atgcccgacg gcgaggatct cgtcgtgacc
     5101 catggcgatg cctgcttgcc gaatatcatg gtggaaaatg gccgcttttc tggattcatc
     5161 gactgtggcc ggctgggtgt ggcggaccgc tatcaggaca tagcgttggc tacccgtgat
     5221 attgctgaag agcttggcgg cgaatgggct gaccgcttcc tcgtgcttta cggtatcgcc
     5281 gctcccgatt cgcagcgcat cgccttctat cgccttcttg acgagttctt ctgagcggga
     5341 ctctggggtt cgaaatgacc gaccaagcga cgcccaacct gccatcacga gatttcgatt
     5401 ccaccgccgc cttctatgaa aggttgggct tcggaatcgt tttccgggac gccggctgga
     5461 tgatcctcca gcgcggggat ctcatgctgg agttcttcgc ccaccctagg gggaggctaa
     5521 ctgaaacacg gaaggagaca ataccggaag gaacccgcgc tatgacggca ataaaaagac
     5581 agaataaaac gcacggtgtt gggtcgtttg ttcataaacg cggggttcgg tcccagggct
     5641 ggcactctgt cgatacccca ccgagacccc attggggcca atacgcccgc gtttcttcct
     5701 tttccccacc ccacccccca agttcgggtg aaggcccagg gctcgcagcc aacgtcgggg
     5761 cggcaggccc tgccatagcc tcaggttact catatatact ttagattgat ttaaaacttc
     5821 atttttaatt taaaaggatc taggtgaaga tcctttttga taatctcatg accaaaatcc
     5881 cttaacgtga gttttcgttc cactgagcgt cagaccccgt agaaaagatc aaaggatctt
     5941 cttgagatcc tttttttctg cgcgtaatct gctgcttgca aacaaaaaaa ccaccgctac
     6001 cagcggtggt ttgtttgccg gatcaagagc taccaactct ttttccgaag gtaactggct
     6061 tcagcagagc gcagatacca aatactgttc ttctagtgta gccgtagtta ggccaccact
     6121 tcaagaactc tgtagcaccg cctacatacc tcgctctgct aatcctgtta ccagtggctg
     6181 ctgccagtgg cgataagtcg tgtcttaccg ggttggactc aagacgatag ttaccggata
     6241 aggcgcagcg gtcgggctga acggggggtt cgtgcacaca gcccagcttg gagcgaacga
     6301 cctacaccga actgagatac ctacagcgtg agctatgaga aagcgccacg cttcccgaag
     6361 ggagaaaggc ggacaggtat ccggtaagcg gcagggtcgg aacaggagag cgcacgaggg
     6421 agcttccagg gggaaacgcc tggtatcttt atagtcctgt cgggtttcgc cacctctgac
     6481 ttgagcgtcg atttttgtga tgctcgtcag gggggcggag cctatggaaa aacgccagca
     6541 acgcggcctt
//
